>Addgene plasmid #229954 | psLIB EF1alpha | addgene full sequence | sequence record 461280 | Addgene NGS Result
GAGTTTTCGTTCCACTGAGCGTCAGACCCCGTAGAAAAGATCAAAGGATCTTCTTGAGATCCTTTTTTTC
TGCGCGTAATCTGCTGCTTGCAAACAAAAAAACCACCGCTACCAGCGGTGGTTTGTTTGCCGGATCAAGA
GCTACCAACTCTTTTTCCGAAGGTAACTGGCTTCAGCAGAGCGCAGATACCAAATACTATTCTTCTAGTG
TAGCCGTAGTTAGGCCACCACTTCAAGAACTCTGTAGCACCGCCTACATACCTCGCTCTGCTAATCCTGT
TACCAGTGGCTGCTGCCAGTGGCGATAAGTCGTGTCTTACCGGGTTGGACTCAAGACGATAGTTACCGGA
TAAGGCGCAGCGGTCGGGCTGAACGGGGGGTTCGTGCACACAGCCCAGCTTGGAGCGAACGACCTACACC
GAACTGAGATACCTACAGCGTGAGCTATGAGAAAGCGCCACGCTTCCCGAAGGGAGAAAGGCGGACAGGT
ATCCGGTAAGCGGCAGGGTCGGAACAGGAGAGCGCACGAGGGAGCTTCCAGGGGGAAACGCCTGGTATCT
TTATAGTCCTGTCGGGTTTCGCCACCTCTGACTTGAGCGTCGATTTTTGTGATGCTCGTCAGGGGGGCGG
AGCCTATGGAAAAACGCCAGCAACGCGGCCTTTTTACGGTTCCTGGCCTTTTGCTGGCCTTTTGCTCACA
TGTTCTTTCCTGCGTTATCCCCTGATTCTGTGGATAACCGTATTACCGCCTTTGAGTGAGCTGATACCGC
TCGCCGCAGCCGAACGACCGAGCGCAGCGAGTCAGTGAGCGAGGAAGCGGAAGAGCGCCTGATGCGGTAT
TTTCTCCTTACGCATCTGTGCGGTATTTCACACCGCATAGACCAGCCGCGTAACCTGGCAAAATCGGTTA
CGGTTGAGTAATAAATGGATGCCCTGCGTAAGCGGGTGTGGGCGGACAATAAAGTCTTAAACTGAACAAA
ATAGATCTAAACTATGACAATAAAGTCTTAAACTAGACAGAATAGTTGTAAACTGAAATCAGTCCAGTTA
TGCTGTGAAAAAGCATACTGGACTTTTGTTATGGCTAAAGCAAACTCTTCATTTTCTGAAGTGCAAATTG
CCCGTCGTATTAAAGAGGGGCGTGGCCAAGGGCATGGTAAAGACTATATTCGCGGCGTTGTGACAATTTA
CCGAACAACTCCGCGGCCGGGAAGCCGATCTCGGCTTGAACGAATTGTTAGGTGGCGGTACTTGGGTCGA
TATCAAAGTGCATCACTTCTTCCCGTATGCCCAACTTTGTATAGAGAGCCACTGCGGGATCGTCACCGTA
ATCTGCTTGCACGTAGATCACATAAGCACCAAGCGCGTTGGCCTCATGCTTGAGGAGATTGATGAGCGCG
GTGGCAATGCCCTGCCTCCGGTGCTCGCCGGAGACTGCGAGATCATAGATATAGATCTCACTACGCGGCT
GCTCAAACTTGGGCAGAACGTAAGCCGCGAGAGCGCCAACAACCGCTTCTTGGTCGAAGGCAGCAAGCGC
GATGAATGTCTTACTACGGAGCAAGTTCCCGAGGTAATCGGAGTCCGGCTGATGTTGGGAGTAGGTGGCT
ACGTCTCCGAACTCACGACCGAAAAGATCAAGAGCAGCCCGCATGGATTTGACTTGGTCAGGGCCGAGCC
TACATGTGCGAATGATGCCCATACTTGAGCCACCTAACTTTGTTTTAGGGCGACTGCCCTGCTGCGTAAC
ATCGTTGCTGCTGCGTAACATCGTTGCTGCTCCATAACATCAAACATCGACCCACGGCGTAACGCGCTTG
CTGCTTGGATGCCCGAGGCATAGACTGTACAAAAAAACAGTCATAACAAGCCATGAAAACCGCCACTGCG
CCGTTACCACCGCTGCGTTCGGTCAAGGTTCTGGACCAGTTGCGTGAGCGCATACGCTACTTGCATTACA
GTTTACGAACCGAACAGGCTTATGTCAACTGGGTTTGTGCCTTCATCCGTTTCCACGGTGTGCGTCACCC
GGCAACCTTGGGCAGCAGCGAAGTCGAGGCATTTCTGTCCTGGCTGGCGAACGAGCGCAAGGTTTCGGTC
TCCACGCATCGTCAGGCATTGGCGGCCTTGCTGTTCTTCTACGGCAAGGTGCTGTGCACGGATCTGCCCT
TGCTTCAGGAGATCGGTAGACCTCGGCCGTCGCGGCGCTTGCCGGTGGTGCTGACCCCGGATGAAGTGGT
TCGCATCCTCGGTTTTCTGGAAGGCGAGCATCGTTTGTTCGCCCAGGACTCTAGCTATAGTTCTAGTGGT
TGGCTACAGCTTTGTTTGTACTATCAACAGGTTGAACTGCTGATCAACAGATCCTCTACGCGGCCGCGGT
ACCATAACTTCGTATAGCATACATTATACGAAGTTATCTGGTTTTACTAGTATCGATTCGCGACCTACTC
CGGAATATTAATAGATCGAATTGGCTCCGGTGCCCGTCAGTGGGCAGAGCGCACATCGCCCACAGTCCCC
GAGAAGTTGGGGGGAGGGGTCGGCAATTGAACCGGTGCCTAGAGAAGGTGGCGCGGGGTAAACTGGGAAA
GTGATGTCGTGTACTGGCTCCGCCTTTTTCCCGAGGGTGGGGGAGAACCGTATATAAGTGCAGTAGTCGC
CGTGAACGTTCTTTTTCGCAACGGGTTTGCCGCCAGAACACAGGTAAGTGCCGTGTGTGGTTCCCGCGGG
CCTGGCCTCTTTACGGGTTATGGCCCTTGCGTGCCTTGAATTACTTCCACCTGGCTGCAGTACGTGATTC
TTGATCCCGAGCTTCGGGTTGGAAGTGGGTGGGAGAGTTCGAGGCCTTGCGCTTAAGGAGCCCCTTCGCC
TCGTGCTTGAGTTGAGGCCTGGCCTGGGCGCTGGGGCCGCCGCGTGCGAATCTGGTGGCACCTTCGCGCC
TGTCTCGCTGCTTTCGATAAGTCTCTAGCCATTTAAAATTTTTGATGACCTGCTGCGACGCTTTTTTTCT
GGCAAGATAGTCTTGTAAATGCGGGCCAAGATCTGCACACTGGTATTTCGGTTTTTGGGGCCGCGGGCGG
CGACGGGGCCCGTGCGTCCCAGCGCACATGTTCGGCGAGGCGGGGCCTGCGAGCGCGGCCACCGAGAATC
GGACGGGGGTAGTCTCAAGCTGGCCGGCCTGCTCTGGTGCCTGGCCTCGCGCCGCCGTGTATCGCCCCGC
CCTGGGCGGCAAGGCTGGCCCGGTCGGCACCAGTTGCGTGAGCGGAAAGATGGCCGCTTCCCGGCCCTGC
TGCAGGGAGCTCAAAATGGAGGACGCGGCGCTCGGGAGAGCGGGCGGGTGAGTCACCCACACAAAGGAAA
AGGGCCTTTCCGTCCTCAGCCGTCGCTTCATGTGACTCCACGGAGTACCGGGCGCCGTCCAGGCACCTCG
ATTAGTTCTCGAGCTTTTGGAGTACGTCGTCTTTAGGTTGGGGGGAGGGGTTTTATGCGATGGAGTTTCC
CCACACTGAGTGGGTGGAGACTGAAGTTAGGCCAGCTTGGCACTTGATGTAATTCTCCTTGGAATTTGCC
CTTTTTGAGTTTGGATCTTGGTTCATTCTCAAGCCTCAGACAGTGGTTCAAAGTTTTTTTCTTCCATTTC
AGGTGTCGTGAGGAATTCTGCAGTCGATCGACGGTACCGCGGGCCCGCCCGGGATACCGTCCCACCATCG
GGCGCGGATCCCGGTCCGAAGCGCGCGGAATTCAAAGGCCTACGTCGACGAGCTCACTAGTCGCGGCCGC
TTTCGAATCTAGAGCCTGCAGTCTCGACAAGCTTGTCGAGAAGTACTAGAGGATCATAATCAGCCATACC
ACATTTGTAGAGGTTTTACTTGCTTTAAAAAACCTCCCACACCTCCCCCTGAACCTGAAACATAAAATGA
ATGCAATTGTTGTTGTTAACTTGTTTATTGCAGCTTATAATGGTTACAAATAAAGCAATAGCATCACAAA
TTTCACAAATAAAGCATTTTTTTCACTGCATTCTAGTTGTGGTTTGTCCAAACTCATCAATGTATCTTAT
CATGTCTGGATCTGATCACTGCTTGAGCCTAGAAGATCCGGCTGCTAACAAAGCCCGAAAGGAAGCTGAG
TTGGCTGCTGCCACCGCTGAGCAATAACTATCATAACCCCTAGGAGATCCGAACCAGATAAGTGAAATCT
AGTTCCAAACTATTTTGTCATTTTTAATTTTCGTATTAGCTTACGACGCTACACCCAGTTCCCATCTATT
TTGTCACTCTTCCCTAAATAATCCTTAAAAACTCCATTTCCACCCCTCCCAGTTCCCAACTATTTTGTCC
GCCCACAGCGGGGCATTTTTCTTCCTGTTATGTTTTTAATCAAACATCCTGCCAACTCCATGTGACAAAC
CGTCATCTTCGGCTACTTTTTCTCTGTCACAGAATGAAAATTTTTCTGTCATCTCTTCGTTATTAATGTT
TGTAATTGACTGAATATCAACGCTTATTTGCAGCCTGAATGGCGAATGGGACGCGCCC
Features (pLannotate 1.2.2; 15 found; start..end, strand, type, name):
     54..642     +  rep_origin     ori: high-copy-number ColE1/pMB1/pBR322/pUC origin of replication
    828..879     -  misc_feature   bom (fragment): basis of mobility region from pBR322
    947..1171    -  mobile_element Tn7R: mini-Tn7 element (right end of the Tn7 transposon) Tn7
   1238..1771    -  CDS            GmR: gentamycin acetyltransferase; aacC1; confers resistance to gentamycin
   1960..1988    -  promoter       Pc promoter: intI1 (promoter lies within the coding sequence); class 1 integron promoter
   1966..2328    -  CDS            YPR2_ECOLX (fragment): Protein predicted: Swiss-Prot protein existence level 4. From Escherichia coli.
   2328..2355    -  rep_origin     R6K γ ori (fragment): γ replication origin from E. coli plasmid R6K; requires the R6K initiator protein pi for replication
   2384..2417    +  protein_bind   loxP: Cre-mediated recombination occurs in the 8-bp core sequence (GCATACAT). Cre recombinase
   2473..3651    +  promoter       EF-1α promoter: strong constitutive promoter for human elongation factor EF-1α
   3668..3687    +  misc_feature   MCS (fragment): multiple cloning site
   3832..3915    +  CDS            large T antigen (fragment): large T antigen from SV40 (simian virus 40)
   3938..4072    +  polyA_signal   SV40 poly(A) signal: SV40 polyadenylation signal
   4101..4150    +  CDS            SET1 (fragment): solubility-enhancement tag derived from T7 phage gene 10B
   4182..4347    -  mobile_element Tn7L: mini-Tn7 element (left end of the Tn7 transposon) Tn7
   4510..4526    +  CDS            lacZα (fragment): LacZα fragment of β-galactosidase; lacZ fragment
