[The description below was written by a language model from this plasmid's Addgene catalogue record and pLannotate feature annotations shown in this document.]
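Description:
psLIB EF1alpha is an empty shuttle (library) plasmid from the biGMamAct system, described as an adaptation of the biGBac multigene assembly approach to mammalian cells. It is built on the pLIB backbone, is catalogued as a mammalian expression/CRISPR vector, and has a full sequence record of 4,538 nt. It replicates in standard E. coli strains from a high-copy ColE1/pUC-type origin and is selected with gentamicin through the aacC1 acetyltransferase gene, which is driven by a class 1 integron Pc promoter. Only a short fragment of the R6K γ origin is annotated, so the pUC-type origin appears to be the functional replicon.

The payload is an empty expression cassette. It consists of the strong constitutive human EF-1α promoter, a short multiple cloning site remnant, and an SV40 polyadenylation signal; the adjacent large T antigen fragment is probably just part of that SV40 terminator region. No gene is inserted. Users clone a gene of interest into this cassette, then amplify and combine several such cassettes by Gibson assembly into larger multigene constructs. According to the associated publication title, these large cargoes are ultimately docked at the ACTB locus by CRISPR/Cas9, although this plasmid carries no annotated Cas9 or guide RNA elements.

The cassette and gentamicin marker are flanked by Tn7L and Tn7R mini-transposon ends, and a loxP site sits upstream of the promoter. These are consistent with the baculovirus-oriented biGBac lineage, where Tn7 ends allow transposition into bacmids, but the record does not state a role for them here. The small SET1, lacZα, bom and YPR2 annotations are fragmentary matches with no evident functional significance.
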