Addgene plasmid #229954: psLIB EF1alpha
Purpose: (Empty Backbone) bigMamAct is evolution of biGBac for mammalian cells. Has empty EF1alpha-driven cassette; users should clone gene of interest into shuttle plasmid prior to multi-assembly step by Gibson cloning
Depositing lab: Martin Pelosse. Depositing organization: European Molecular Biology Laboratory (EMBL), Grenoble. Publication: biGMamAct: efficient CRISPR/Cas9-mediated docking of large functional DNA cargoes at the ACTB locus. Pelosse M, Marcia M. Synthetic Biology 2025.02.13 10.1093/synbio/ysaf003.
Backbone
  Vector backbone: pLIB
  Vector type: Mammalian Expression, CRISPR
Growth in bacteria
  Bacterial resistance: Gentamicin, 10 μg/mL
  Growth temperature: 37°C
  Growth strain: DH5alpha
  Copy number: High Copy
Gene/Insert
  Gene/Insert name: None
Terms and licenses: Academic/Nonprofit Terms; Industry Terms: Not Available to Industry
Depositor comments: Please visit https://doi.org/10.1101/2024.04.18.590029 for bioRxiv preprint.
How to cite: psLIB EF1alpha was a gift from Martin Pelosse (Addgene plasmid # 229954 ; http://n2t.net/addgene:229954 ; RRID:Addgene_229954)
